Addgene plasmid #58186: pSNAPf-C1
Purpose: (Empty Backbone)
Depositing lab: Michael Davidson. Depositing organization: Florida State University, Tallahassee.
Backbone
  Vector backbone: pSNAPf-C1
  Vector type: Mammalian Expression
  Selectable markers: Neomycin (select with G418)
  Tag / fusion protein: SNAP tag (N terminal on backbone)
Growth in bacteria
  Bacterial resistance: Kanamycin, 50 μg/mL
  Growth temperature: 37°C
  Growth strain: DH5alpha
  Copy number: High Copy
Gene/Insert
  Gene/Insert name: None
  Tag / fusion protein: SNAP tag (N terminal on backbone)
Terms and licenses: Academic/Nonprofit Terms; Industry Terms
Depositor comments: With SNAP tag.
How to cite: pSNAPf-C1 was a gift from Michael Davidson (Addgene plasmid # 58186 ; http://n2t.net/addgene:58186 ; RRID:Addgene_58186)
