[The description below was written by a language model from this plasmid's Addgene catalogue record and pLannotate feature annotations shown in this document.]
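Description:
pSNAPf-C1 is an empty mammalian expression backbone of about 4.6 kb, designed for making fusions in which the SNAP-tag sits at the N-terminus of a protein of interest. No insert is present. The layout follows the familiar "C1" arrangement: the human cytomegalovirus immediate early enhancer and promoter drive the SNAP-tag coding sequence, which is followed directly by a multiple cloning site and then an SV40 polyadenylation signal. A gene cloned in frame into the cloning site is therefore expressed as a SNAP-tagged fusion. The tag annotated here is the fast-reacting, mammalian-optimised variant of human O6-alkylguanine-DNA-alkyltransferase, which reacts covalently with benzylguanine derivatives. This allows the fusion protein to be labelled with fluorescent dyes or other substrates.

The plasmid is propagated in E. coli from a high-copy ColE1/pUC-type origin, and an f1 phage origin is also present. A single Tn5 aminoglycoside phosphotransferase gene (NeoR/KanR) serves as the marker in both hosts. A bacterial bla-type promoter placed just upstream gives kanamycin resistance in bacteria, while the adjacent SV40 enhancer/early promoter and a downstream HSV thymidine kinase poly(A) signal give G418 selection in mammalian cells, which permits stable line generation.

The automated annotation also lists short fragments of SV40 large T antigen, a bleomycin-binding protein and a bGH poly(A) signal. These are most likely residual sequence or partial matches within flanking regions rather than functional elements. The CMV enhancer fragment at the end of the record simply continues the enhancer across the circular junction. The record gives no specific application beyond use as a SNAP-tag fusion backbone.
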