Features (pLannotate 1.2.2; 15 found; start..end, strand, type, name):
      1..304     +  enhancer       CMV enhancer: human cytomegalovirus immediate early enhancer
    305..508     +  promoter       CMV promoter: human cytomegalovirus (CMV) immediate early promoter
    553..1098    +  CDS            SNAP-tag®: human O6-alkylguanine-DNA-alkyltransferase variant that forms covalent bonds with benzylguanine derivatives fast-reacting variant, optimized for mammalian expression
   1099..1164    +  misc_feature   MCS: multiple cloning site
   1181..1265    +  CDS            large T antigen (fragment): large T antigen from SV40 (simian virus 40)
   1288..1409    +  polyA_signal   SV40 poly(A) signal: SV40 polyadenylation signal
   1443..1871    -  rep_origin     f1 ori (sequence partly withheld): f1 bacteriophage origin of replication; arrow indicates direction of (+) strand synthesis
   1898..2002    +  promoter       AmpR promoter: bla
   2004..2361    +  promoter       SV40 promoter: SV40 enhancer and early promoter
   2396..3190    +  CDS            NeoR/KanR: aminoglycoside phosphotransferase from Tn5; aph(3')-II (or nptII); confers resistance to neomycin, kanamycin, and G418 (Geneticin®)
   3211..3363    +  CDS            ble (fragment): BLE_KLEPN - Experimental evidence at protein level: Swiss-Prot protein existence level 1. Binding protein with a strong affinity to the bleomycin family of antibiotics. Binds to CL990; an antimitotic-antibiotic compound. From Klebsiella pneumoniae.
   3422..3469    +  polyA_signal   HSV TK poly(A) signal: herpes simplex virus thymidine kinase polyadenylation signal (Cole and Stacy, 1985)
   3560..3576    -  polyA_signal   bGH poly(A) signal (fragment): bovine growth hormone polyadenylation signal
   3798..4386    +  rep_origin     ori: high-copy-number ColE1/pMB1/pBR322/pUC origin of replication
   4501..4560    +  enhancer       CMV enhancer (fragment): human cytomegalovirus immediate early enhancer
>Addgene plasmid #58186 | pSNAPf-C1 | addgene full sequence | sequence record 314094 | Addgene NGS Result
CGTTACATAACTTACGGTAAATGGCCCGCCTGGCTGACCGCCCAACGACCCCCGCCCATTGACGTCAATA
ATGACGTATGTTCCCATAGTAACGCCAATAGGGACTTTCCATTGACGTCAATGGGTGGAGTATTTACGGT
AAACTGCCCACTTGGCAGTACATCAAGTGTATCATATGCCAAGTACGCCCCCTATTGACGTCAATGACGG
TAAATGGCCCGCCTGGCATTATGCCCAGTACATGACCTTATGGGACTTTCCTACTTGGCAGTACATCTAC
GTATTAGTCATCGCTATTACCATGGTGATGCGGTTTTGGCAGTACATCAATGGGCGTGGATAGCGGTTTG
ACTCACGGGGATTTCCAAGTCTCCACCCCATTGACGTCAATGGGAGTTTGTTTTGGCACCAAAATCAACG
GGACTTTCCAAAATGTCGTAACAACTCCGCCCCATTGACGCAAATGGGCGGTAGGCGTGTACGGTGGGAG
GTCTATATAAGCAGAGCTGGTTTAGTGAACCGTCAGATCCGCTAGCGCTACCGGTCGCCACCATGGACAA
AGACTGCGAAATGAAGCGCACCACCCTGGATAGCCCTCTGGGCAAGCTGGAACTGTCTGGGTGCGAACAG
GGCCTGCACCGTATCATCTTCCTGGGCAAAGGAACATCTGCCGCCGACGCCGTGGAAGTGCCTGCCCCAG
CCGCCGTGCTGGGCGGACCAGAGCCACTGATGCAGGCCACCGCCTGGCTCAACGCCTACTTTCACCAGCC
TGAGGCCATCGAGGAGTTCCCTGTGCCAGCCCTGCACCACCCAGTGTTCCAGCAGGAGAGCTTTACCCGC
CAGGTGCTGTGGAAACTGCTGAAAGTGGTGAAGTTCGGAGAGGTCATCAGCTACAGCCACCTGGCCGCCC
TGGCCGGCAATCCCGCCGCCACCGCCGCCGTGAAAACCGCCCTGAGCGGAAATCCCGTGCCCATTCTGAT
CCCCTGCCACCGGGTGGTGCAGGGCGACCTGGACGTGGGGGGCTACGAGGGCGGGCTCGCCGTGAAAGAG
TGGCTGCTGGCCCACGAGGGCCACAGACTGGGCAAGCCTGGGCTGGGTTCCGGACTCAGATCTCGAGCTC
AAGCTTCGAATTCTGCAGTCGACGGTACCGCGGGCCCGGGATCCACCGGATCTAGATAACTGATCATAAT
CAGCCATACCACATTTGTAGAGGTTTTACTTGCTTTAAAAAACCTCCCACACCTCCCCCTGAACCTGAAA
CATAAAATGAATGCAATTGTTGTTGTTAACTTGTTTATTGCAGCTTATAATGGTTACAAATAAAGCAATA
GCATCACAAATTTCACAAATAAAGCATTTTTTTCACTGCATTCTAGTTGTGGTTTGTCCAAACTCATCAA
TGTATCTTAACGCGTAAATTGTAAGCGTTAATATTTTGTTAAAATTCGCGTTAAATTTTTGTTAAATCAG
CTCATTTTTTAACCAATAGGCCGAAATCGGCAAAATCCCTTATAAATCAAAAGAATAGACCGAGATAGGG
T
[37 nt withheld, positions 1542-1578]
AAAGAACGTGGACTCCAACGTCAAAGG
[49 nt withheld, positions 1606-1654]
T
[91 nt withheld, positions 1656-1746]
G
[124 nt withheld, positions 1748-1871]
CAGGTGGCACTTTTCGGGGAAATGTGCGCGGAACCCCTATTTGTTTATTTTTCTAAATACATTCAAATAT
GTATCCGCTCATGAGACAATAACCCTGATAAATGCTTCAATAATATTGAAAAAGGAAGAGTCCTGAGGCG
GAAAGAACCAGCTGTGGAATGTGTGTCAGTTAGGGTGTGGAAAGTCCCCAGGCTCCCCAGCAGGCAGAAG
TATGCAAAGCATGCATCTCAATTAGTCAGCAACCAGGTGTGGAAAGTCCCCAGGCTCCCCAGCAGGCAGA
AGTATGCAAAGCATGCATCTCAATTAGTCAGCAACCATAGTCCCGCCCCTAACTCCGCCCATCCCGCCCC
TAACTCCGCCCAGTTCCGCCCATTCTCCGCCCCATGGCTGACTAATTTTTTTTATTTATGCAGAGGCCGA
GGCCGCCTCGGCCTCTGAGCTATTCCAGAAGTAGTGAGGAGGCTTTTTTGGAGGCCTAGGCTTTTGCAAA
GATCGATCAAGAGACAGGATGAGGATCGTTTCGCATGATTGAACAAGATGGATTGCACGCAGGTTCTCCG
GCCGCTTGGGTGGAGAGGCTATTCGGCTATGACTGGGCACAACAGACAATCGGCTGCTCTGATGCCGCCG
TGTTCCGGCTGTCAGCGCAGGGGCGCCCGGTTCTTTTTGTCAAGACCGACCTGTCCGGTGCCCTGAATGA
ACTGCAAGACGAGGCAGCGCGGCTATCGTGGCTGGCCACGACGGGCGTTCCTTGCGCAGCTGTGCTCGAC
GTTGTCACTGAAGCGGGAAGGGACTGGCTGCTATTGGGCGAAGTGCCGGGGCAGGATCTCCTGTCATCTC
ACCTTGCTCCTGCCGAGAAAGTATCCATCATGGCTGATGCAATGCGGCGGCTGCATACGCTTGATCCGGC
TACCTGCCCATTCGACCACCAAGCGAAACATCGCATCGAGCGAGCACGTACTCGGATGGAAGCCGGTCTT
GTCGATCAGGATGATCTGGACGAAGAGCATCAGGGGCTCGCGCCAGCCGAACTGTTCGCCAGGCTCAAGG
CGAGCATGCCCGACGGCGAGGATCTCGTCGTGACCCATGGCGATGCCTGCTTGCCGAATATCATGGTGGA
AAATGGCCGCTTTTCTGGATTCATCGACTGTGGCCGGCTGGGTGTGGCGGACCGCTATCAGGACATAGCG
TTGGCTACCCGTGATATTGCTGAAGAGCTTGGCGGCGAATGGGCTGACCGCTTCCTCGTGCTTTACGGTA
TCGCCGCTCCCGATTCGCAGCGCATCGCCTTCTATCGCCTTCTTGACGAGTTCTTCTGAGCGGGACTCTG
GGGTTCGAAATGACCGACCAAGCGACGCCCAACCTGCCATCACGAGATTTCGATTCCACCGCCGCCTTCT
ATGAAAGGTTGGGCTTCGGAATCGTTTTCCGGGACGCCGGCTGGATGATCCTCCAGCGCGGGGATCTCAT
GCTGGAGTTCTTCGCCCACCCTAGGGGGAGGCTAACTGAAACACGGAAGGAGACAATACCGGAAGGAACC
CGCGCTATGACGGCAATAAAAAGACAGAATAAAACGCACGGTGTTGGGTCGTTTGTTCATAAACGCGGGG
TTCGGTCCCAGGGCTGGCACTCTGTCGATACCCCACCGAGACCCCATTGGGGCCAATACGCCCGCGTTTC
TTCCTTTTCCCCACCCCACCCCCCAAGTTCGGGTGAAGGCCCAGGGCTCGCAGCCAACGTCGGGGCGGCA
GGCCCTGCCATAGCCTCAGGTTACTCATATATACTTTAGATTGATTTAAAACTTCATTTTTAATTTAAAA
GGATCTAGGTGAAGATCCTTTTTGATAATCTCATGACCAAAATCCCTTAACGTGAGTTTTCGTTCCACTG
AGCGTCAGACCCCGTAGAAAAGATCAAAGGATCTTCTTGAGATCCTTTTTTTCTGCGCGTAATCTGCTGC
TTGCAAACAAAAAAACCACCGCTACCAGCGGTGGTTTGTTTGCCGGATCAAGAGCTACCAACTCTTTTTC
CGAAGGTAACTGGCTTCAGCAGAGCGCAGATACCAAATACTGTTCTTCTAGTGTAGCCGTAGTTAGGCCA
CCACTTCAAGAACTCTGTAGCACCGCCTACATACCTCGCTCTGCTAATCCTGTTACCAGTGGCTGCTGCC
AGTGGCGATAAGTCGTGTCTTACCGGGTTGGACTCAAGACGATAGTTACCGGATAAGGCGCAGCGGTCGG
GCTGAACGGGGGGTTCGTGCACACAGCCCAGCTTGGAGCGAACGACCTACACCGAACTGAGATACCTACA
GCGTGAGCTATGAGAAAGCGCCACGCTTCCCGAAGGGAGAAAGGCGGACAGGTATCCGGTAAGCGGCAGG
GTCGGAACAGGAGAGCGCACGAGGGAGCTTCCAGGGGGAAACGCCTGGTATCTTTATAGTCCTGTCGGGT
TTCGCCACCTCTGACTTGAGCGTCGATTTTTGTGATGCTCGTCAGGGGGGCGGAGCCTATGGAAAAACGC
CAGCAACGCGGCCTTTTTACGGTTCCTGGCCTTTTGCTGGCCTTTTGCTCACATGTTCTTTCCTGCGTTA
TCCCCTGATTCTGTGGATAACCGTATTACCGCCATGCATTAGTTATTAATAGTAATCAATTACGGGGTCA
TTAGTTCATAGCCCATATATGGAGTTCCG
